Addgene plasmid #169403: pmCell-Free_KA1_SARS-COV-2_S-frag3
Purpose: Cell-free/mammalian expression vector for SARS-COV-2 virus N-term fragment of S protein after the furin cleavag with N-term eGFP
Depositing lab: Kirill Alexandrov. Depositing organization: Queensland University of Technology.
Backbone
  Vector backbone: pmCellFree_KA1
  Vector type: Cell-free expression vector
Growth in bacteria
  Bacterial resistance: Ampicillin, 100 μg/mL
  Growth temperature: 37°C
  Growth strain: DH5alpha
  Copy number: High Copy
Gene/Insert
  Gene/Insert name: N-term frag. S protein after the furin cleavag
  Species: SARS-Cov2
  Entrez Gene: N (a.k.a. GU280_gp10)
  Promoter: T7- CMV/CAG
  Tag / fusion protein: His and eGFP (N terminal on insert)
  Cloning method: Gateway Cloning
  Sequencing primers: 5′ NA
Terms and licenses: Academic/Nonprofit Terms; Industry Terms: Not Available to Industry
How to cite: pmCell-Free_KA1_SARS-COV-2_S-frag3 was a gift from Kirill Alexandrov (Addgene plasmid # 169403 ; http://n2t.net/addgene:169403 ; RRID:Addgene_169403)
