[The description below was written by a language model from this plasmid's Addgene catalogue record and pLannotate feature annotations shown in this document.]
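Description:
pmCell-Free_KA1_SARS-COV-2_S-frag3 is a multi-host expression plasmid built on the pmCellFree_KA1 backbone. It is catalogued as a cell-free expression vector that can also be used in mammalian cells. It is propagated in E. coli as a high-copy plasmid through a ColE1/pUC-type origin and selected with ampicillin via the β-lactamase gene.

The expression cassette stacks two promoter systems. A CAG-type arrangement (CMV enhancer, chicken β-actin promoter and chimeric intron fragments) drives transcription in mammalian cells. A downstream T7 promoter allows transcription by T7 RNA polymerase for in vitro or cell-free translation. The matching termination signals, a rabbit β-globin poly(A) signal and a T7 terminator, lie after the coding region.

The open reading frame begins with EGFP, followed by a SARS-CoV-2 spike fragment of about 2 kb. This fragment was inserted by Gateway cloning and is flanked by attB1 and attB2 sites. The record describes the insert as a fragment of the S protein defined relative to the furin cleavage site, although the wording is ambiguous. The Entrez link in the record points to the N gene, whereas the annotated sequence matches spike. The catalogue lists both His and eGFP as N-terminal tags, but the only annotated His tag lies downstream of attB2, so its position should be checked against the sequence.

The cassette is flanked by baculovirus recombination regions (lef2/ORF603 and ORF1629). These would in principle permit transfer into a baculovirus genome for insect-cell expression, though the record does not state this use. A loxP site is also present. The sequence is labelled a partial NGS result. The construct suits production and fluorescence-based tracking of a GFP-tagged spike fragment.
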