Features (pLannotate 1.2.2; 21 found; start..end, strand, type, name):
      4..39      +  CDS            lef2 (fragment): baculovirus late expression factor 2
    181..1008    +  misc_recomb    baculovirus recombination region (lef2/ORF603): contains ORF603 and part of lef2
   1020..1078    +  misc_recomb    baculovirus recombination region (ORF603) (fragment): contains ORF603 and part of lef2
   1140..1443    +  enhancer       CMV enhancer: human cytomegalovirus immediate early enhancer
   1449..1726    +  promoter       chicken β-actin promoter: No description available
   1727..1862    +  intron         hybrid intron (fragment): hybrid between chicken β-actin (CBA) and minute virus of mice (MMV) introns (Gray et al., 2011)
   1951..2081    +  intron         chimeric intron (fragment): chimera between introns from chicken β-actin and rabbit β-globin
   2147..2165    +  promoter       T7 promoter: promoter for bacteriophage T7 RNA polymerase
   2339..3049    +  CDS            EGFP: EGFP is a basic (constitutively fluorescent) green fluorescent protein published in 1996, derived from Aequorea victoria. It is reported to be a rapidly-maturing weak dimer with moderate acid sensitivity.
   3075..3092    +  protein_bind   attB1 (fragment): mutant version of attB; core recombination site for the Gateway® BP reaction BP Clonase™
   3098..5155    +  CDS            S (fragment): SPIKE_SARS2 - Experimental evidence at protein level: Swiss-Prot protein existence level 1. [Spike glycoprotein]: May down-regulate host tetherin (BST2) by lysosomal degradation, thereby counteracting its antiviral activity. From Severe acute respiratory syndrome coronavirus 2 (2019-nCoV) (SARS-CoV-2).
   5157..5181    -  protein_bind   attB2: mutant version of attB; recombination site for the Gateway® BP reaction BP Clonase™
   5216..5233    +  CDS            7xHis (fragment): 6xHis affinity tag
   5245..5313    +  CDS            HBB (fragment): HBB_PONPY - Experimental evidence at transcript level: Swiss-Prot protein existence level 2. Involved in oxygen transport from the lung to the various peripheral tissues. From Pongo pygmaeus (Bornean orangutan).
   5388..5443    +  polyA_signal   β-globin poly(A) signal: rabbit β-globin polyadenylation signal (Gil and Proudfoot, 1987)
   5531..5578    +  terminator     T7 terminator: transcription terminator for bacteriophage T7 RNA polymerase
   5591..6296    +  misc_recomb    baculovirus recombination region (ORF1629): contains part of ORF1629
   6305..6338    +  protein_bind   loxP: Cre-mediated recombination occurs in the 8-bp core sequence (GCATACAT). Cre recombinase
   6506..7093    -  rep_origin     ori: high-copy-number ColE1/pMB1/pBR322/pUC origin of replication
   7106..7966    -  CDS            AmpR: β-lactamase; bla; confers resistance to ampicillin, carbenicillin, and related antibiotics
   7967..8018    -  promoter       AmpR promoter (fragment): bla
>Addgene plasmid #169403 | pmCell-Free_KA1_SARS-COV-2_S-frag3 | addgene full sequence | sequence record 336889 | Addgene Partial NGS Result
TCCTGCATCTTTTAATCAAATCCCAAGATGTGTATAAACGCGCCGGTATGTACAGGAAGAGGTTTATACT
AAACTGTTACATTGCAAACGTGGTTTCGTGTGCCAAGTGTGAAAACCGATGTTTAATCAAGGCTCTGACG
CATTTCTACAACCACGACTCCAAGTGTGTGGGTGAAGTCATGCATCTTTTAATCAAATCCCAAGATGTGT
ATAAACCACCAAACTGCCAAAAAATGAAAACTGTCGACAAGCTCTGTCCGTTTGCTGGCAACTGCAAGGG
TCTCAATCCTATTTGTAATTATTGAATAATAAAACAATTATAAATGTCAAATTTGTTTTTTATTAACGAT
ACAAACCAAACGCAACAAGAACATTTGTAGTATTATCTATAATTGAAAACGCGTAGTTATAATCGCTGAG
GTAATATTTAAAATCATTTTCAAATGATTCACAGTTAATTTGCGACAATATAATTTTATTTTCACATAAA
CTAGACGCCTTGTCGTCTTCTTCTTCGTATTCCTTCTCTTTTTCATTTTTCTCTTCATAAAAATTAACAT
AGTTATTATCGTATCCATATATGTATCTATCGTATAGAGTAAATTTTTTGTTGTCATAAATATATATGTC
TTTTTTAATGGGGTGTATAGTACCGCTGCGCATAGTTTTTCTGTAATTTACAACAGTGCTATTTTCTGGT
AGTTCTTCGGAGTGTGTTGCTTTAATTATTAAATTTATATAATCAATGAATTTGGGATCGTCGGTTTTGT
ACAATATGTTGCCGGCATAGTACGCAGCTTCTTCTAGTTCAATTACACCATTTTTTAGCAGCACCGGATT
AACATAACTTTCCAAAATGTTGTACGAACCGTTAAACAAAAACAGTTCACCTCCCTTTTCTATACTATTG
TCTGCGAGCAGTTGTTTGTTGTTAAAAATAACAGCCATTGTAATGAGACGCACAAACTAATATCACAAAC
TGGAAATGTCTATCAATATATAGTTGCTGATGGCCGGCCGTAATGAGACGCACAAACTAATATCACAAAC
TGGAAATGTCTATCAATATATAGTTGCTCTAGTTATTAATAGTAATCAATTACGGGGTCATTAGTTCATA
GCCCATATATGGAGTTCCGCGTTACATAACTTACGGTAAATGGCCCGCCTGGCTGACCGCCCAACGACCC
CCGCCCATTGACGTCAATAATGACGTATGTTCCCATAGTAACGCCAATAGGGACTTTCCATTGACGTCAA
TGGGTGGAGTATTTACGGTAAACTGCCCACTTGGCAGTACATCAAGTGTATCATATGCCAAGTACGCCCC
CTATTGACGTCAATGACGGTAAATGGCCCGCCTGGCATTATGCCCAGTACATGACCTTATGGGACTTTCC
TACTTGGCAGTACATCTACGTATTAGTCATCGCTATTACCATGCATGGTCGAGGTGAGCCCCACGTTCTG
CTTCACTCTCCCCATCTCCCCCCCCTCCCCACCCCCAATTTTGTATTTATTTATTTTTTAATTATTTTGT
GCAGCGATGGGGGCGGGGGGGGGGGGGGGGCGCGCGCCGGGGGGGGGGGGGGGGGGGGGGGGGSGGGGSG
GGGSGRGGSGGRGAGGTGCGGCGGCAGCCAATCAGAGCGGCGCGCTCCGAAAGTTTCCTTTTATGGCGAG
GCGGCGGCGGCGGCGGCCCTATAAAAAGCGAAGCGCGCGGCGGGCGGGAGTCGCTGCGCGCTGCCTTCGC
CCCGTGCCCCGCTCCGCCGCCGCCTCGCGCCGCCCGCCCCGGCTCTGACTGACCGCGTTACTCCCACAGG
TGAGCGGGCGGGACGGCCCTTCTCCTTCGGGCTGTAATTAGCGCTTGGTTTAATGACGGCTTGTTTCTTT
TCTGTGGCTGCGTGAAAGCCTTGAGGGGCTCCGGGAGGGCCCTTTGTGCGGGGGGAGCGGCTCGGGGCTG
TCCGCGGGGGGACGGCTGCCTTCGGGGGGGACGGGGCAGGGCGGGGTTCGGCTTCTGGCGTGTGACCGGC
GGCTCTAGAGCCTCTGCTAACCATGTTCATGCCTTCTTCTTTTTCCTACAGCTCCTGGGCAACGTGCTGG
TTATTGTGCTGTCTCATCATTTTGGCAAAGAATTGGATCGGACGTCTAATACGACTCACTATAGGGACAT
CTTAAGTTTATTTTATTTTATTTTATTTTATTTTATTTTATTTTATTTTATTTTATTTTATTTTATTTAA
CCATGACAGTAATGTATAAAGTCTGTAAAGACATTAAACACGTAAGTGAAACCATGGGCACCTCTGGTCA
CCACCATCACCACCATCACCACGGCACAAGCAAGGGCGAGGAGCTGTTCACCGGGGTGGTGCCCATCCTG
GTCGAGTTGGACGGCGACGTAAACGGCCACAAGTTCAGCGTGTCCGGCGAGGGCGAGGGCGATGCCACCT
ACGGCAAGCTGACCCTGAAGTTCATCTGCACCACCGGCAAGCTGCCCGTGCCCTGGCCCACCCTCGTGAC
CACCCTGACCTACGGCGTGCAGTGCTTCAGCCGCTACCCCGACCACATGAAGCAGCACGACTTCTTCAAG
TCCGCCATGCCCGAAGGCTACGTCCAGGAGCGCACCATCTTCTTCAAGGACGACGGCAACTACAAGACCC
GCGCCGAGGTGAAGTTCGAGGGCGACACCCTGGTGAACCGCATCGAGCTGAAGGGCATCGACTTCAAGGA
GGACGGCAACATCCTGGGGCACAAGCTGGAGTACAACTACAACAGCCACAACGTCTATATCATGGCCGAC
AAGCAGAAGAACGGCATCAAGGTGAACTTCAAGATCCGCCACAACATCGAGGACGGCAGCGTGCAGCTCG
CCGACCACTACCAGCAGAACACCCCCATCGGCGACGGCCCCGTGCTGCTGCCCGACAACCACTACCTGAG
CACCCAGTCCGCCCTGAGCAAAGACCCCAACGAGAAGCGCGATCACATGGTCCTGCTGGAGTTCGTGACC
GCCGCCGGGATCACTCTCGGCATGGACGAGCTATACAAGCTGGAGGTGCTCTTCCAGGGTCCGACAAGTT
TGTACAAAAAAGTTGGCATGTTCGTGTTCCTGGTGCTGCTGCCACTGGTGAGCTCCCAGTGCGTGAACCT
GACCACCAGAACCCAGCTGCCACCTGCCTACACCAACTCCTTCACCAGGGGCGTGTACTACCCAGACAAG
GTGTTCAGATCCAGCGTGCTGCACTCTACCCAGGACCTGTTCCTGCCATTCTTCTCTAACGTGACCTGGT
TCCACGCCATCCACGTGTCTGGAACCAACGGCACCAAGAGATTCGACAACCCAGTGCTGCCATTCAACGA
CGGCGTGTACTTCGCTTCTACCGAGAAGTCTAACATCATCAGGGGTTGGATCTTCGGAACCACCCTGGAC
TCTAAGACCCAGTCTCTGCTGATCGTGAACAACGCTACCAACGTGGTGATCAAGGTGTGCGAGTTCCAGT
TCTGCAACGACCCATTCCTGGGAGTGTACTACCACAAGAACAACAAGTCTTGGATGGAAAGCGAGTTCAG
GGTGTACAGCTCTGCTAACAACTGCACCTTCGAGTACGTGTCTCAGCCTTTCCTGATGGACCTGGAAGGA
AAGCAGGGAAACTTCAAGAACCTGAGAGAGTTCGTGTTCAAGAACATCGACGGTTACTTCAAGATATACA
GCAAGCACACCCCAATCAACCTGGTGAGGGACCTGCCACAGGGTTTCTCTGCTCTGGAGCCCCTGGTGGA
CCTGCCAATCGGCATCAACATCACCAGGTTCCAGACCCTGCTGGCTCTGCACAGGTCTTACCTGACCCCA
GGCGACAGCAGCTCTGGATGGACCGCCGGCGCCGCTGCTTACTACGTGGGATACCTGCAGCCAAGGACCT
TCCTGCTGAAGTACAACGAAAACGGCACCATCACCGACGCCGTGGACTGCGCTCTGGACCCACTGTCTGA
GACCAAGTGCACCCTGAAGTCTTTCACCGTGGAAAAGGGAATCTACCAGACCAGCAACTTCCGCGTGCAG
CCCACCGAGTCTATCGTGAGATTCCCAAACATCACCAACCTGTGCCCATTCGGAGAAGTGTTCAACGCTA
CCAGGTTCGCCAGCGTGTACGCTTGGAACAGGAAGAGAATCAGCAACTGCGTGGCCGACTACTCTGTGCT
GTACAACTCTGCCTCCTTCTCCACCTTCAAGTGCTACGGCGTGTCCCCAACCAAGCTGAACGACCTGTGC
TTCACCAACGTGTACGCTGACTCCTTCGTGATCAGAGGAGACGAAGTGAGACAGATCGCTCCCGGTCAGA
CCGGAAAGATCGCCGACTACAACTACAAGCTGCCAGACGACTTCACCGGTTGCGTGATCGCTTGGAACTC
TAACAACCTGGACTCTAAGGTGGGAGGCAACTACAACTACCTGTACAGGCTGTTCCGCAAGAGCAACCTG
AAGCCTTTCGAAAGGGACATCAGCACCGAAATCTACCAGGCTGGATCTACCCCATGCAACGGAGTGGAAG
GATTCAACTGCTACTTCCCTCTGCAGTCTTACGGATTCCAGCCAACCAACGGAGTGGGATACCAGCCATA
CAGAGTGGTGGTGCTGTCTTTCGAGCTGCTGCACGCTCCTGCTACCGTGTGCGGACCAAAGAAGTCTACC
AACCTGGTGAAGAACAAGTGCGTGAACTTCAACTTCAACGGACTGACCGGAACCGGAGTGCTGACCGAAT
CCAACAAGAAGTTCCTGCCTTTCCAGCAGTTCGGTAGAGACATCGCCGACACCACCGACGCTGTGAGAGA
CCCACAGACCCTGGAAATCCTGGACATCACCCCCTGCTCTTTCGGAGGAGTGAGCGTGATCACCCCAGGA
ACCAACACCTCCAACCAGGTGGCCGTGCTGTACCAGGACGTGAACTGCACCGAAGTGCCAGTGGCCATCC
ACGCTGACCAGCTGACCCCAACCTGGAGAGTGTACAGCACCGGATCTAACGTGTTCCAGACCCGTGCCGG
CTGCCTGATCGGAGCCGAGCACGTGAACAACTCCTACGAATGCGACATCCCAATCGGAGCTGGCATCTGC
GCTTCTTACCAGACCCAGACCAACAGCCCAAGAAGGGCCAGATCCTACCCAACTTTCTTGTACAAAGTGG
TGTAAGCGGCCGCCAGCTTTCTAGACCAGTTTAAACATCACCATCACCATCACTAAGTGATTAACCTCAG
GTGCAGGCTGCCTATCAGAAGGTGGTGGCTGGTGTGGCCAATGCCCTGGCTCACAAATACCACTGAGATC
GATCTTTTTCCCTCTGCCAAAAATTATGGGGACATCATGAAGCCCCTTGAGCATCTGACTTCTGGCTAAT
AAAGGAAATTTATTTTCATTGCAATAGTGTGTTGGAATTTTTTGTGTCTCTCACTCGGAAGGACATATGG
GAGGGCAAATCATTTAAAACATCAGAATGAGTATTTGGTTTAGAGTTTGGCAACATATGCCCATATGTAA
CTAGCATAACCCCTTGGGGCCTCTAAACGGGTCTTGAGGGGTTTTTTGCTGAAAGCATGCGGAGGAAATT
CTCCTTGAAGTTTCCCTGGTGTTCAAAGTAAAGGAGTTTGCACCAGACGCACCTCTGTTCACTGGTCCGG
CGTATTAAAACACGATACATTGTTATTAGTACATTTATTAAGCGCTAGATTCTGTGCGTTGTTGATTTAC
AGACAATTGTTGTACGTATTTTAATAATTCATTAAATTTATAATCTTTAGGGTGGTATGTTAGAGCGAAA
ATCAAATGATTTTCAGCGTCTTTATATCTGAATTTAAATATTAAATCCTCAATAGATTTGTAAAATAGGT
TTCGATTAGTTTCAAACAAGGGTTGTTTTTCCGAACCGATGGCTGGACTATCTAATGGATTTTCGCTCAA
CGCCACAAAACTTGCCAAATCTTGTAGCAGCAATCTAGCTTTGTCGATATTCGTTTGTGTTTTGTTTTGT
AATAAAGGTTCGACGTCGTTCAAAATATTATGCGCTTTTGTATTTCTTTCATCACTGTCGTTAGTGTACA
ATTGACTCGACGTAAACACGTTAAATAGAGCTTGGACATATTTAACATCGGGCGTGTTAGCTTTATTAGG
CCGATTATCGTCGTCGTCCCAACCCTCGTCGTTAGAAGTTGCTTCCGAAGACGATTTTGCCATAGCCACA
CGACGCCTATTAATTGTGTCGGCTAACACGTCCGCGATCAAATTTGTAGTTGAGCTTTTTGGAATTGCGA
TCGCATAACTTCGTATAGCATACATTATACGAAGTTATAAGCTCGGAACGCTGCGCTCGGTCGTTCGGCT
GCGGCGAGCGGTATCAGCTCACTCAAAGGCGGTAATACGGTTATCCACAGAATCAGGGGATAACGCAGGA
AAGAACATGTGAGCAAAAGGCCAGCAAAAGGCCAGGAACCGTAAAAAGGCCGCGTTGCTGGCGTTTTTCC
ATAGGCTCCGCCCCCTGACGAGCATCACAAAAATCGACGCTCAAGTCAGAGGTGGCGAAACCCGACAGGA
CTATAAAGATACCAGGCGTTTCCCCCTGGAAGCTCCCTCGTGCGCTCTCCTGTTCCGACCCTGCCGCTTA
CCGGATACCTGTCCGCCTTTCTCCCTTCGGGAAGCGTGGCGCTTTCTCATAGCTCACGCTGTAGGTATCT
CAGTTCGGTGTAGGTCGTTCGCTCCAAGCTGGGCTGTGTGCACGAACCCCCCGTTCAGCCCGACCGCTGC
GCCTTATCCGGTAACTATCGTCTTGAGTCCAACCCGGTAAGACACGACTTATCGCCACTGGCAGCAGCCA
CTGGTAACAGGATTAGCAGAGCGAGGTATGTAGGCGGTGCTACAGAGTTCTTGAAGTGGTGGCCTAACTA
CGGCTACACTAGAAGAACAGTATTTGGTATCTGCGCTCTGCTGAAGCCAGTTACCTTCGGAAAAAGAGTT
GGTAGCTCTTGATCCGGCAAACAAACCACCGCTGGTAGCGGTGGTTTTTTTGTTTGCAAGCAGCAGATTA
CGCGCAGAAAAAAAGGATCTCAAGAAGATCCTTTGTTACCAATGCTTAATCAGTGAGGCACCTATCTCAG
CGATCTGTCTATTTCGTTCATCCATAGTTGCCTGACTCCCCGTCGTGTAGATAACTACGATACGGGAGGG
CTTACCATCTGGCCCCAGTGCTGCAATGATACCGCGAGACCCACGCTCACCGGCTCCAGATTTATCAGCA
ATAAACCAGCCAGCCGGAAGGGCCGAGCGCAGAAGTGGTCCTGCAACTTTATCCGCCTCCATCCAGTCTA
TTAATTGTTGCCGGGAAGCTAGAGTAAGTAGTTCGCCAGTTAATAGTTTGCGCAACGTTGTTGCCATTGC
TACAGGCATCGTGGTGTCACGCTCGTCGTTTGGTATGGCTTCATTCAGCTCCGGTTCCCAACGATCAAGG
CGAGTTACATGATCCCCCATGTTGTGCAAAAAAGCGGTTAGCTCCTTCGGTCCTCCGATCGTTGTCAGAA
GTAAGTTGGCCGCAGTGTTATCACTCATGGTTATGGCAGCACTGCATAATTCTCTTACTGTCATGCCATC
CGTAAGATGCTTTTCTGTGACTGGTGAGTACTCAACCAAGTCATTCTGAGAATAGTGTATGCGGCGACCG
AGTTGCTCTTGCCCGGCGTCAATACGGGATAATACCGCGCCACATAGCAGAACTTTAAAAGTGCTCATCA
TTGGAAAACGTTCTTCGGGGCGAAAACTCTCAAGGATCTTACCGCTGTTGAGATCCAGTTCGATGTAACC
CACTCGTGCACCCAACTGATCTTCAGCATCTTTTACTTTCACCAGCGTTTCTGGGTGAGCAAAAACAGGA
AGGCAAAATGCCGCAAAAAAGGGAATAAGGGCGACACGGAAATGTTGAATACTCATACTCTTCCTTTTTC
AATATTATTGAAGCATTTATCAGGGTTATTGTCTCATGTCCGCGCGTT
